Addgene plasmid #26528: MG
Purpose: (Empty Backbone)
Depositing lab: David Baltimore. Depositing organization: California Institute of Technology. Publication: Sustained expression of microRNA-155 in hematopoietic stem cells causes a myeloproliferative disorder. O'Connell RM, Rao DS, Chaudhuri AA, Boldin MP, Taganov KD, Nicoll J, Paquette RL, Baltimore D. J Exp Med. 2008 Mar 17. 205(3):585-94. 10.1084/jem.20072108 PubMed 18299402.
Backbone
  Vector backbone: pMIG-w
  Backbone manufacturer: Addgene plasmid 12282
  Backbone size (bp): 6500
  Vector type: Mammalian Expression, Retroviral
Growth in bacteria
  Bacterial resistance: Ampicillin, 100 μg/mL
  Growth temperature: 37°C
  Growth strain: DH5alpha
  Copy number: Unknown
Gene/Insert
  Gene/Insert name: None
  Tag / fusion protein: eGFP (N terminal on backbone)
  Cloning method: Restriction Enzyme
  Sequencing primers: 5′ pLXSN-5; 3′ MSCV-rev
Terms and licenses: Academic/Nonprofit Terms; Industry Terms: Not Available to Industry
Depositor comments: MG is derived from MG155 (see plasmid 26529). MG was created by removing miR-155 with Not1 and Xho1, filling in the ends, and ligating the plasmid back together.
How to cite: MG was a gift from David Baltimore (Addgene plasmid # 26528 ; http://n2t.net/addgene:26528 ; RRID:Addgene_26528)
