[The description below was written by a language model from this plasmid's Addgene catalogue record.]
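Description:
MG is an empty retroviral backbone for mammalian expression, built on the pMIG-w vector (listed backbone size about 6.5 kb). It is propagated in E. coli under ampicillin selection; the record does not give the copy number or origin of replication, and no feature table is available to confirm individual elements. The sequencing primers listed are standard MSCV/LXSN-type primers. This suggests an MSCV-style gammaretroviral design, in which long terminal repeats drive expression and a packaging signal allows the transcript to be incorporated into virions made in a packaging cell line. These parts are not explicitly annotated in the record, however.

The only payload recorded is eGFP, carried on the backbone and described as N-terminal relative to the cloning position. No gene or insert is present. According to the depositor comments, MG was derived from a sister plasmid, MG155, which carries the microRNA miR-155. The miR-155 sequence was excised with NotI and XhoI, the ends were filled in, and the plasmid was religated, a procedure that would normally be expected to destroy both sites at the junction. MG is therefore the matched GFP-only counterpart to the miR-155-expressing vector.

The associated study examined sustained miR-155 expression in hematopoietic stem cells. In that context MG most plausibly serves as the empty-vector control, marking transduced cells with GFP without delivering the microRNA. It could also serve as a starting backbone for GFP-marked retroviral constructs. The record does not state the promoter or any other regulatory elements.
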