>Addgene plasmid #26528 | MG | addgene partial sequence | sequence record 32640 | 26528 with EGFP-C
TGGACGAGCTGTACAAGTAAAGCGGCCTCGAGGTTAACGAATTTCGACCTGCAGCCAAGCTTATCGATAA
AATAAAAGATTTTATTTAGTCTCCAGAAAAAGGGGGGAATGAAAGACCCCACCTGTAGGTTTGGCAAGCT
AGCTTAAGTAACGCCATTTTGCAAGGCATGGAAAATACATAACTGAGAATAGAGAAGTTCAGATCAAGGT
TAGGAACAGAGAGACAGCAGAATATGGGCCAAACAGGATATCTGTGGTAAGCAGTTCCTGCCCCGGCTCA
GGGCCAAGAACAGATGGTCCCCAGATGCGGTCCCGCCCTCAGCAGTTTCTAGAGAACCATCAGATGTTTC
CAGGGTGCCCCAAGGACCTGAAATGACCCTGTGCCTTATTTGAACTAACCAATCAGTTCGCTTCTCGCTT
CTGTTCGCGCGCTTCTGCTCCCCGAGCTCAATAAAAGAGCCCACAACCCCTCACTCGGCGCGCCAGTCCT
CCGATAGACTGCGTCGCCCGGGTACCCGTGTATCCAATAAACCCTCTTGCAGTTGCATCCGACTTGTGGT
CTCGCTGTTCCTTGGGAGGGTCTCCTCTGAGTGATTGACTACCCGTCAGCGGGGGTCTTTCATGGGTAAC
AGTTTCTTGAAGTTGGAGAACAACATTCTGAGGGTAGGAGTCGAATATTAAGTAATCCTGACTCAATTAG
CCACTGTTTTGAATCCACATACTCCAATACTCCTGAAATAGTTCATTATGGACAGCGCAGAAAGAGCTGG
GGAGAATTGTGAAATTGTTATCCGCTCACAATTCCACACAACATACGAGCCGGAAGCATAAAGTGTAAAG
CCTGGGGTGCCTAATGAGTGAGCTAACTCACATTAATTGCGTTGCGCTCACTGCCCGCTTTCCAGTCGGG
AAACCTGTCGTGCCAGCTGCATTAATGA
